>Addgene plasmid #103078 | pUC19-J9E534 | addgene full sequence | sequence record 201718 | Addgene NGS Result
GAGACGGTCACAGCTTGTCTGTAAGCGGATGCCGGGAGCAGACAAGCCCGTCAGGGCGCGTCAGCGGGTG
TTGGCGGGTGTCGGGGCTGGCTTAACTATGCGGCATCAGAGCAGATTGTACTGAGAGTGCACCATATGCG
GTGTGAAATACCGCACAGATGCGTAAGGAGAAAATACCGCATCAGGCGCCATTCGCCATTCAGGCTGCGC
AACTGTTGGGAAGGGCGATCGGTGCGGGCCTCTTCGCTATTACGCCAGCTGGCGAAAGGGGGATGTGCTG
CAAGGCGATTAAGTTGGGTAACGCCAGGGTTTTCCCAGTCACGACGTTGTAAAACGACGGCCAGTGTGCT
GTCTCATCATTTTGGCAAAGAATTCGCGGCCGCCACCATGGCATACAGGCTGGGACTCGATATCGGCATC
ACAAGTGTGGGATGGGCAGTGGTCGCGTTGGAGAAGGACGAGAGCGGCCTCAAACCAGTTAGGATTCAGG
ACCTCGGCGTACGCATTTTCGACAAAGCCGAAGATAGCAAAACCGGAGCGAGTCTGGCTCTTCCTCGACG
AGAGGCAAGAAGCGCCAGAAGGCGGACCAGACGCCGCAGGCATCGACTGTGGAGGGTTAAACGGCTGCTG
GAGCAGCACGGCATTTTGTCAATGGAGCAGATTGAAGCCCTCTATGCCCAGCGCACATCCTCACCCGACG
TGTACGCCCTCAGAGTGGCGGGGCTCGACAGGTGTCTGATTGCCGAGGAGATCGCTCGCGTCCTGATCCA
TATTGCGCACCGACGGGGATTCCAGAGCAACAGGAAGAGCGAAATCAAGGATAGTGACGCGGGCAAGCTC
TTGAAGGCTGTTCAGGAGAACGAGAATCTGATGCAGAGTAAGGGGTACAGGACCGTCGCTGAAATGTTGG
TGAGTGAGGCCACCAAGACCGACGCCGAAGGAAAACTCGTTCACGGGAAGAAGCACGGTTACGTGTCCAA
TGTGAGAAACAAGGCCGGGGAGTATAGACACACGGTGTCCAGGCAGGCCATTGTGGACGAAGTGCGCAAA
ATCTTTGCCGCACAACGGGCCCTTGGGAATGATGTCATGTCCGAAGAACTCGAGGACAGCTACCTGAAAA
TCCTGTGTTCACAGCGGAACTTCGATGATGGACCGGGAGGTGACAGTCCCTATGGCCACGGAAGTGTGTC
ACCTGATGGCGTCCGACAGTCTATTTACGAGCGGATGGTTGGATCCTGCACCTTCGAGACTGGCGAGAAA
AGAGCCCCACGGTCCTCCTACAGTTTCGAGAGGTTCCAGCTTCTGACTAAAGTAGTGAACCTTAGAATCT
ATCGCCAACAAGAGGATGGGGGCAGGTATCCCTGTGAATTGACTCAAACAGAAAGGGCCCGCGTTATCGA
CTGCGCCTATGAACAAACTAAGATTACGTATGGGAAACTGCGAAAGCTTCTGGACATGAAGGACACTGAG
AGTTTCGCCGGCCTCACTTATGGGCTGAACCGGTCAAGGAACAAAACGGAGGACACTGTCTTTGTAGAGA
TGAAATTTTACCACGAAGTGCGCAAAGCCCTGCAGCGGGCAGGCGTTTTTATTCAGGACTTGAGTATTGA
GACACTGGACCAAATCGGGTGGATACTCAGCGTTTGGAAATCAGACGACAACCGCCGGAAAAAACTCTCA
ACACTGGGGCTGTCTGACAATGTTATTGAAGAGCTTCTGCCATTGAATGGATCCAAGTTCGGTCATCTGT
CCCTCAAAGCCATCAGAAAGATCCTGCCCTTTCTCGAGGATGGATACTCTTACGATGTTGCCTGTGAGCT
GGCGGGTTACCAATTTCAGGGGAAGACCGAATATGTTAAGCAGCGGTTGCTGCCTCCTTTGGGGGAGGGA
GAAGTGACCAACCCAGTAGTAAGAAGGGCACTGTCTCAAGCCATCAAAGTTGTGAATGCTGTCATCCGCA
AACACGGTAGTCCTGAAAGCATCCACATTGAATTGGCTAGAGAGCTTTCCAAGAATCTCGACGAGCGCCG
GAAGATTGAGAAAGCCCAGAAGGAAAACCAAAAAAACAATGAGCAGATTAAGGACGAGATTAGGGAGATC
CTCGGATCTGCACACGTGACAGGACGGGATATTGTTAAATACAAGCTGTTCAAGCAGCAGCAAGAATTCT
GTATGTATAGTGGCGAGAAGCTCGATGTCACACGCTTGTTCGAACCCGGTTATGCAGAGGTGGATCACAT
CATCCCCTATGGTATTTCCTTCGATGATAGTTATGATAATAAGGTCCTGGTGAAGACCGAGCAGAACAGG
CAGAAAGGCAATCGGACACCCCTCGAGTATCTGCGAGATAAGCCGGAGCAGAAAGCCAAGTTCATTGCAT
TGGTAGAATCAATCCCTTTGTCCCAGAAGAAAAAGAACCATCTGCTGATGGATAAGCGCGCCATCGATTT
GGAGCAAGAAGGGTTTAGAGAGAGAAACCTTTCAGACACGCGATATATTACTCGAGCGTTGATGAACCAC
ATTCAGGCATGGCTTCTTTTCGATGAAACTGCGTCTACCAGATCCAAGCGGGTGGTTTGCGTTAACGGAG
CCGTGACGGCCTACATGCGGGCGCGCTGGGGATTGACTAAAGACCGAGATGCCGGCGATAAGCATCACGC
AGCCGACGCCGTCGTTGTCGCTTGTATAGGAGACTCCCTGATTCAGAGAGTTACCAAGTACGATAAATTC
AAGAGGAATGCCCTGGCAGATAGGAATCGGTATGTGCAGCAGGTTTCTAAATCCGAGGGCATTACACAGT
ACGTTGATAAAGAGACAGGTGAGGTGTTCACATGGGAAAGCTTCGATGAGCGGAAGTTCCTGCCGAACGA
GCCCCTGGAACCTTGGCCATTCTTCCGCGACGAACTGCTTGCTCGACTGAGCGATGACCCGTCTAAAAAT
ATTCGGGCGATCGGCTTGCTCACATACTCCGAAACAGAACAGATAGATCCTATCTTTGTGTCCCGAATGC
CTACTAGAAAGGTTACTGGCGCAGCTCATAAGGAGACTATCCGAAGTCCGCGCATTGTTAAGGTGGACGA
TAATAAGGGCACCGAGATTCAGGTGGTGGTAAGCAAGGTCGCTCTCACAGAGCTGAAGCTGACAAAAGAT
GGGGAGATCAAGGACTACTTTAGACCCGAAGACGACCCGCGCCTGTACAATACATTGAGAGAGCGCCTGG
TACAGTTCGGGGGAGACGCCAAGGCTGCTTTCAAGGAACCAGTGTACAAGATCAGCAAGGACGGGTCCGT
GCGAACTCCAGTGAGGAAAGTGAAAATTCAAGAAAAACTTACACTGGGCGTGCCTGTGCATGGTGGTCGC
GGTATAGCCGAGAATGGGGGCATGGTCCGCATCGATGTTTTTGCAAAGGGCGGCAAATATTACTTTGTGC
CCATTTATGTGGCCGATGTTCTGAAGAGGGAGTTGCCTAATCGGTTGGCAACTGCACATAAGCCATACAG
TGAATGGCGGGTCGTGGATGACTCATACCAATTCAAGTTCTCCCTGTATCCCAACGATGCCGTCATGATC
AAGCCCAGCAGAGAGGTAGACATCACTTACAAGGACCGAAAGGAGCCTGTGGGCTGCCGGATCATGTACT
TCGTGTCCGCCAACATCGCCTCAGCATCCATCTCCTTGAGGACACACGATAATTCCGGGGAATTGGAGGG
TTTGGGAATTCAAGGACTGGAGGTGTTCGAAAAGTACGTGGTCGGACCGCTGGGCGATACCCATCCCGTC
TACAAAGAGCGAAGGATGCCGTTCCGAGTTGAGCGAAAGATGAACAGCAGGGCTGACCCCAAGAAGAAGA
GGAAGGTGAGGTCCATGGTCATAGCTGTTTCCTGTGTGAAATTGTTATCCGCTCACAATTCCACACAACA
TACGAGCCGGAAGCATAAAGTGTAAAGCCTGGGGTGCCTAATGAGTGAGCTAACTCACATTAATTGCGTT
GCGCTCACTGCCCGCTTTCCAGTCGGGAAACCTGTCGTGCCAGCTGCATTAATGAATCGGCCAACGCGCG
GGGAGAGGCGGTTTGCGTATTGGGCGCTCTTCCGCTTCCTCGCTCACTGACTCGCTGCGCTCGGTCGTTC
GGCTGCGTCTTCCGCTTCCTCGCTCACTGACTCGCTGCGCTCGGTCGTTCGGCTGCGGCGAGCGGTATCA
GCTCACTCAAAGGCGGTAATACGGTTATCCACAGAATCAGGGGATAACGCAGGAAAGAACATGTGAGCAA
AAGGCCAGCAAAAGGCCAGGAACCGTAAAAAGGCCGCGTTGCTGGCGTTTTTCCATAGGCTCCGCCCCCC
TGACGAGCATCACAAAAATCGACGCTCAAGTCAGAGGTGGCGAAACCCGACAGGACTATAAAGATACCAG
GCGTTTCCCCCTGGAAGCTCCCTCGTGCGCTCTCCTGTTCCGACCCTGCCGCTTACCGGATACCTGTCCG
CCTTTCTCCCTTCGGGAAGCGTGGCGCTTTCTCATAGCTCACGCTGTAGGTATCTCAGTTCGGTGTAGGT
CGTTCGCTCCAAGCTGGGCTGTGTGCACGAACCCCCCGTTCAGCCCGACCGCTGCGCCTTATCCGGTAAC
TATCGTCTTGAGTCCAACCCGGTAAGACACGACTTATCGCCACTGGCAGCAGCCACTGGTAACAGGATTA
GCAGAGCGAGGTATGTAGGCGGTGCTACAGAGTTCTTGAAGTGGTGGCCTAACTACGGCTACACTAGAAG
AACAGTATTTGGTATCTGCGCTCTGCTGAAGCCAGTTACCTTCGGAAAAAGAGTTGGTAGCTCTTGATCC
GGCAAACAAACCACCGCTGGTAGCGGTGGTTTTTTTGTTTGCAAGCAGCAGATTACGCGCAGAAAAAAAG
GATCTCAAGAAGATCCTTTGATCTTTTCTACGGGGTCTGACGCTCAGTGGAACGAAAACTCACGTTAAGG
GATTTTGGTCATGAGATTATCAAAAAGGATCTTCACCTAGATCCTTTTAAATTAAAAATGAAGTTTTAAA
TCAATCTAAAGTATATATGAGTAAACTTGGTCTGACAGTTACCAATGCTTAATCAGTGAGGCACCTATCT
CAGCGATCTGTCTATTTCGTTCATCCATAGTTGCCTGACTCCCCGTCGTGTAGATAACTACGATACGGGA
GGGCTTACCATCTGGCCCCAGTGCTGCAATGATACCGCGAGACCCACGCTCACCGGCTCCAGATTTATCA
GCAATAAACCAGCCAGCCGGAAGGGCCGAGCGCAGAAGTGGTCCTGCAACTTTATCCGCCTCCATCCAGT
CTATTAATTGTTGCCGGGAAGCTAGAGTAAGTAGTTCGCCAGTTAATAGTTTGCGCAACGTTGTTGCCAT
TGCTACAGGCATCGTGGTGTCACGCTCGTCGTTTGGTATGGCTTCATTCAGCTCCGGTTCCCAACGATCA
AGGCGAGTTACATGATCCCCCATGTTGTGCAAAAAAGCGGTTAGCTCCTTCGGTCCTCCGATCGTTGTCA
GAAGTAAGTTGGCCGCAGTGTTATCACTCATGGTTATGGCAGCACTGCATAATTCTCTTACTGTCATGCC
ATCCGTAAGATGCTTTTCTGTGACTGGTGAGTACTCAACCAAGTCATTCTGAGAATAGTGTATGCGGCGA
CCGAGTTGCTCTTGCCCGGCGTCAATACGGGATAATACCGCGCCACATAGCAGAACTTTAAAAGTGCTCA
TCATTGGAAAACGTTCTTCGGGGCGAAAACTCTCAAGGATCTTACCGCTGTTGAGATCCAGTTCGATGTA
ACCCACTCGTGCACCCAACTGATCTTCAGCATCTTTTACTTTCACCAGCGTTTCTGGGTGAGCAAAAACA
GGAAGGCAAAATGCCGCAAAAAAGGGAATAAGGGCGACACGGAAATGTTGAATACTCATACTCTTCCTTT
TTCAATATTATTGAAGCATTTATCAGGGTTATTGTCTCATGAGCGGATACATATTTGAATGTATTTAGAA
AAATAAACAAATAGGGGTTCCGCGCACATTTCCCCGAAAAGTGCCACCTGACGTCTAAGAAACCATTATT
ATCATGACATTAACCTATAAAAATAGGCGTATCACGAGGCCCTTTCGTCTCGCGCGTTTCGGTGATGACG
GTGAAAACCTCTGACACATGCAGCTCCCG
Features (pLannotate 1.2.2; 11 found; start..end, strand, type, name):
     87..186     +  misc_feature   bom (fragment): basis of mobility region from pBR322
    192..346     -  CDS            lacZα (fragment): LacZα fragment of β-galactosidase; lacZ fragment
   3892..3908    -  protein_bind   lac operator: The lac repressor binds to the lac operator to inhibit transcription in E. coli. This inhibition can be relieved by adding lactose or isopropyl-β-D-thiogalactopyranoside (IPTG). lac repressor encoded by lacI
   3916..3946    -  promoter       lac promoter: promoter for the E. coli lac operon
   3961..3982    -  protein_bind   CAP binding site: CAP binding activates transcription in the presence of cAMP. E. coli catabolite activator protein
   3995..4087    -  CDS            lacI (fragment): lac repressor; lacI; The lac repressor binds to the lac operator to inhibit transcription in E. coli. This inhibition can be relieved by adding lactose or isopropyl-β-D-thiogalactopyranoside (IPTG).
   4089..4137    -  rep_origin     RSF ori (fragment): Plasmids containing the RSF 1030 origin of replication can be propagated in E. coli cells that contain additional plasmids with compatible origins.
   4320..4908    -  rep_origin     ori: high-copy-number ColE1/pMB1/pBR322/pUC origin of replication
   5079..5939    -  CDS            AmpR: β-lactamase; bla; confers resistance to ampicillin, carbenicillin, and related antibiotics
   5940..6044    -  promoter       AmpR promoter: bla
   6139..6174    +  CDS            rop (fragment): Rop protein, which maintains plasmids at low copy number; rop
