[The description below was written by a language model from this plasmid's Addgene catalogue record and pLannotate feature annotations shown in this document.]
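Description:
pUC19-J9E534 is a bacterial cloning plasmid that stores a synthetic Cas9 gene as a template rather than as an expression-ready cassette. It is built on the pUC19 backbone and is maintained in E. coli through the high-copy ColE1/pUC-type origin of replication, with selection provided by the β-lactamase gene (AmpR) and its own promoter, conferring ampicillin resistance. The sequenced plasmid is about 6.2 kb.

The insert, roughly 3.4 kb and introduced by Gibson assembly, is the Cas9 coding gene designated J9E534 from Alicyclobacillus hesperidum URH17-3-68, recoded for human codon usage. The automated feature table does not annotate this ortholog. Instead there is a large unannotated stretch lying between a lacZα fragment on one side and the lac operator, lac promoter and CAP binding site on the other, which matches the expected position of an insert placed in the pUC19 multiple cloning site and interrupting lacZα. Apart from these backbone lac elements, no promoter is annotated: there is no mammalian promoter, polyadenylation signal, nuclear localization signal, epitope tag or guide RNA scaffold, so the record gives no evidence that the plasmid can express Cas9 in human cells by itself. The short fragments called as bom, lacI, RSF ori and rop are partial matches to backbone sequence and are unlikely to be functional parts.

According to its stated purpose, the plasmid serves as a source of a codon-optimized Cas9 ortholog sequence, suitable for amplification or subcloning into expression vectors. It comes from work on high-throughput assembly of multiple cas9 gene variants from sequence-verified oligonucleotides.
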