Addgene plasmid #103078: pUC19-J9E534
Purpose: Cas9 coding gene template with optimized sequence for human codon usage
Depositing lab: Duhee Bang. Depositing organization: Yonsei University. Publication: High-throughput construction of multiple cas9 gene variants via assembly of high-depth tiled and sequence-verified oligonucleotides. Cho N, Seo HN, Ryu T, Kwon E, Huh S, Noh J, Yeom H, Hwang B, Ha H, Lee JH, Kwon S, Bang D. Nucleic Acids Res. 2018 May 18;46(9):e55. doi: 10.1093/nar/gky112. PubMed 29529247.
Backbone
  Vector backbone: pUC19
  Backbone manufacturer: NEB(New England Biolabs)
  Vector type: CRISPR ; Cloning vector
Growth in bacteria
  Bacterial resistance: Ampicillin, 100 μg/mL
  Growth temperature: 37°C
  Growth strain: DH5alpha
  Copy number: High Copy
Gene/Insert
  Gene/Insert name: J9E534(Cas9 coding gene from Alicyclobacillus hesperidum URH17-3-68)
  Insert size (bp): 3439
  Mutation: human codon-optimized
  Cloning method: Gibson Cloning
  Sequencing primers: 5′ gctgcaaggcgattaagttg; 3′ cggctcgtatgttgtgtgg
Terms and licenses: Academic/Nonprofit Terms; Industry Terms: Not Available to Industry
How to cite: pUC19-J9E534 was a gift from Duhee Bang (Addgene plasmid # 103078 ; http://n2t.net/addgene:103078 ; RRID:Addgene_103078)
