>Addgene plasmid #103078 | pUC19-J9E534 | depositor partial sequence | sequence record 195193 | J9E534
ATGGCATACAGGCTGGGACTCGATATCGGCATCACAAGTGTGGGATGGGCAGTGGTCGCGTTGGAGAAGG
ACGAGAGCGGCCTCAAACCAGTTAGGATTCAGGACCTCGGCGTACGCATTTTCGACAAAGCCGAAGATAG
CAAAACCGGAGCGAGTCTGGCTCTTCCTCGACGAGAGGCAAGAAGCGCCAGAAGGCGGACCAGACGCCGC
AGGCATCGACTGTGGAGGGTTAAACGGCTGCTGGAGCAGCACGGCATTTTGTCAATGGAGCAGATTGAAG
CCCTCTATGCCCAGCGCACATCCTCACCCGACGTGTACGCCCTCAGAGTGGCGGGGCTCGACAGGTGTCT
GATTGCCGAGGAGATCGCTCGCGTCCTGATCCATATTGCGCACCGACGGGGATTCCAGAGCAACAGGAAG
AGCGAAATCAAGGATAGTGACGCGGGCAAGCTCTTGAAGGCTGTTCAGGAGAACGAGAATCTGATGCAGA
GTAAGGGGTACAGGACCGTCGCTGAAATGTTGGTGAGTGAGGCCACCAAGACCGACGCCGAAGGAAAACT
CGTTCACGGGAAGAAGCACGGTTACGTGTCCAATGTGAGAAACAAGGCCGGGGAGTATAGACACACGGTG
TCCAGGCAGGCCATTGTGGACGAAGTGCGCAAAATCTTTGCCGCACAACGGGCCCTTGGGAATGATGTCA
TGTCCGAAGAACTCGAGGACAGCTACCTGAAAATCCTGTGTTCACAGCGGAACTTCGATGATGGACCGGG
AGGTGACAGTCCCTATGGCCACGGAAGTGTGTCACCTGATGGCGTCCGACAGTCTATTTACGAGCGGATG
GTTGGATCCTGCACCTTCGAGACTGGCGAGAAAAGAGCCCCACGGTCCTCCTACAGTTTCGAGAGGTTCC
AGCTTCTGACTAAAGTAGTGAACCTTAGAATCTATCGCCAACAAGAGGATGGGGGCAGGTATCCCTGTGA
ATTGACTCAAACAGAAAGGGCCCGCGTTATCGACTGCGCCTATGAACAAACTAAGATTACGTATGGGAAA
CTGCGAAAGCTTCTGGACATGAAGGACACTGAGAGTTTCGCCGGCCTCACTTATGGGCTGAACCGGTCAA
GGAACAAAACGGAGGACACTGTCTTTGTAGAGATGAAATTTTACCACGAAGTGCGCAAAGCCCTGCAGCG
GGCAGGCGTTTTTATTCAGGACTTGAGTATTGAGACACTGGACCAAATCGGGTGGATACTCAGCGTTTGG
AAATCAGACGACAACCGCCGGAAAAAACTCTCAACACTGGGGCTGTCTGACAATGTTATTGAAGAGCTTC
TGCCATTGAATGGATCCAAGTTCGGTCATCTGTCCCTCAAAGCCATCAGAAAGATCCTGCCCTTTCTCGA
GGATGGATACTCTTACGATGTTGCCTGTGAGCTGGCGGGTTACCAATTTCAGGGGAAGACCGAATATGTT
AAGCAGCGGTTGCTGCCTCCTTTGGGGGAGGGAGAAGTGACCAACCCAGTAGTAAGAAGGGCACTGTCTC
AAGCCATCAAAGTTGTGAATGCTGTCATCCGCAAACACGGTAGTCCTGAAAGCATCCACATTGAATTGGC
TAGAGAGCTTTCCAAGAATCTCGACGAGCGCCGGAAGATTGAGAAAGCCCAGAAGGAAAACCAAAAAAAC
AATGAGCAGATTAAGGACGAGATTAGGGAGATCCTCGGATCTGCACACGTGACAGGACGGGATATTGTTA
AATACAAGCTGTTCAAGCAGCAGCAAGAATTCTGTATGTATAGTGGCGAGAAGCTCGATGTCACACGCTT
GTTCGAACCCGGTTATGCAGAGGTGGATCACATCATCCCCTATGGTATTTCCTTCGATGATAGTTATGAT
AATAAGGTCCTGGTGAAGACCGAGCAGAACAGGCAGAAAGGCAATCGGACACCCCTCGAGTATCTGCGAG
ATAAGCCGGAGCAGAAAGCCAAGTTCATTGCATTGGTAGAATCAATCCCTTTGTCCCAGAAGAAAAAGAA
CCATCTGCTGATGGATAAGCGCGCCATCGATTTGGAGCAAGAAGGGTTTAGAGAGAGAAACCTTTCAGAC
ACGCGATATATTACTCGAGCGTTGATGAACCACATTCAGGCATGGCTTCTTTTCGATGAAACTGCGTCTA
CCAGATCCAAGCGGGTGGTTTGCGTTAACGGAGCCGTGACGGCCTACATGCGGGCGCGCTGGGGATTGAC
TAAAGACCGAGATGCCGGCGATAAGCATCACGCAGCCGACGCCGTCGTTGTCGCTTGTATAGGAGACTCC
CTGATTCAGAGAGTTACCAAGTACGATAAATTCAAGAGGAATGCCCTGGCAGATAGGAATCGGTATGTGC
AGCAGGTTTCTAAATCCGAGGGCATTACACAGTACGTTGATAAAGAGACAGGTGAGGTGTTCACATGGGA
AAGCTTCGATGAGCGGAAGTTCCTGCCGAACGAGCCCCTGGAACCTTGGCCATTCTTCCGCGACGAACTG
CTTGCTCGACTGAGCGATGACCCGTCTAAAAATATTCGGGCGATCGGCTTGCTCACATACTCCGAAACAG
AACAGATAGATCCTATCTTTGTGTCCCGAATGCCTACTAGAAAGGTTACTGGCGCAGCTCATAAGGAGAC
TATCCGAAGTCCGCGCATTGTTAAGGTGGACGATAATAAGGGCACCGAGATTCAGGTGGTGGTAAGCAAG
GTCGCTCTCACAGAGCTGAAGCTGACAAAAGATGGGGAGATCAAGGACTACTTTAGACCCGAAGACGACC
CGCGCCTGTACAATACATTGAGAGAGCGCCTGGTACAGTTCGGGGGAGACGCCAAGGCTGCTTTCAAGGA
ACCAGTGTACAAGATCAGCAAGGACGGGTCCGTGCGAACTCCAGTGAGGAAAGTGAAAATTCAAGAAAAA
CTTACACTGGGCGTGCCTGTGCATGGTGGTCGCGGTATAGCCGAGAATGGGGGCATGGTCCGCATCGATG
TTTTTGCAAAGGGCGGCAAATATTACTTTGTGCCCATTTATGTGGCCGATGTTCTGAAGAGGGAGTTGCC
TAATCGGTTGGCAACTGCACATAAGCCATACAGTGAATGGCGGGTCGTGGATGACTCATACCAATTCAAG
TTCTCCCTGTATCCCAACGATGCCGTCATGATCAAGCCCAGCAGAGAGGTAGACATCACTTACAAGGACC
GAAAGGAGCCTGTGGGCTGCCGGATCATGTACTTCGTGTCCGCCAACATCGCCTCAGCATCCATCTCCTT
GAGGACACACGATAATTCCGGGGAATTGGAGGGTTTGGGAATTCAAGGACTGGAGGTGTTCGAAAAGTAC
GTGGTCGGACCGCTGGGCGATACCCATCCCGTCTACAAAGAGCGAAGGATGCCGTTCCGAGTTGAGCGAA
AGATGAAC
